Addgene plasmid #216104: pMV_AA088
Purpose: Knockout, EF1a-driven Cas9 (Cas only)
Depositing lab: John Doench. Depositing organization: Broad Institute. Publication: Modular vector assembly enables rapid assessment of emerging CRISPR technologies. McGee AV, Liu YV, Griffith AL, Szegletes ZM, Wen B, Kraus C, Miller NW, Steger RJ, Escude Velasco B, Bosch JA, Zirin JD, Viswanatha R, Sontheimer EJ, Goodale A, Greene MA, Green TM, Doench JG. Cell Genom. 2024 Mar 13;4(3):100519. doi: 10.1016/j.xgen.2024.100519. PubMed 38484704.
Backbone
  Vector backbone: pRDA_722
  Vector type: Lentiviral, CRISPR ; Assembled Vector
  Selectable markers: Blasticidin
Growth in bacteria
  Bacterial resistance: Ampicillin, 100 μg/mL
  Growth temperature: 37°C
  Growth strain: NEB Stable
  Copy number: Unknown
Gene/Insert
  Gene/Insert name: Cas9 [Sp]
  Species: Streptococcus pyogenes
  Cloning method: Unknown
Terms and licenses: Academic/Nonprofit Terms; Industry Terms: Not Available to Industry
Depositor comments: pLentiCas9 replacement. Please visit https://www.biorxiv.org/content/10.1101/2023.10.25.564061v1 for bioRxiv preprint.
How to cite: pMV_AA088 was a gift from John Doench (Addgene plasmid # 216104 ; http://n2t.net/addgene:216104 ; RRID:Addgene_216104)
