[The description below was written by a language model from this plasmid's Addgene catalogue record and pLannotate feature annotations shown in this document.]
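Description:
pMV_AA088 is a 13.5 kb lentiviral CRISPR vector assembled on the pRDA_722 backbone as part of a modular vector-assembly system. It delivers Streptococcus pyogenes Cas9 alone, with no guide RNA cassette, for knockout applications, and the depositor describes it as a replacement for pLentiCas9. It is propagated in E. coli through a high-copy ColE1/pUC-type origin with ampicillin resistance (AmpR under its own bla promoter). The backbone also carries an f1 origin and an SV40/EM7-driven bleomycin/Zeocin resistance cassette with an SV40 poly(A) signal. That cassette lies outside the LTR-flanked region, so it is not transferred with the virus.

The viral portion has a third-generation layout. A CMV enhancer/promoter replaces the U3 region upstream of a truncated HIV-1 5' LTR to drive genomic RNA production in packaging cells. This is followed by the Ψ packaging signal with a gag fragment, the Rev response element for Rev-dependent nuclear export, and the cPPT/CTS. The payload is driven by the human EF-1α core promoter with its intron A. It encodes Cas9 fused at its C-terminus to a bipartite nucleoplasmin NLS and a 3xHA epitope tag, which allows nuclear targeting and immunodetection. The blasticidin S deaminase gene (BSD) sits shortly downstream in the same orientation with no annotated promoter of its own. This suggests co-expression from the EF-1α transcript, although the linking element is not annotated in the feature table. A WPRE enhances transcript expression, and a truncated 3' LTR and a bGH poly(A) signal close the cassette. The vector is typically used to generate blasticidin-selected cell lines that stably express Cas9, into which guide RNAs or guide libraries are then introduced separately.
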