Features (pLannotate 1.2.2; 33 found; start..end, strand, type, name):
     31..83      -  misc_feature   bom (fragment): basis of mobility region from pBR322
    238..617     +  enhancer       CMV enhancer: human cytomegalovirus immediate early enhancer
    618..817     +  promoter       CMV promoter: human cytomegalovirus (CMV) immediate early promoter
    835..1015    +  LTR            5' LTR (truncated): truncated 5' long terminal repeat (LTR) from HIV-1
   1062..1187    +  misc_feature   HIV-1 Ψ: packaging signal of human immunodeficiency virus type 1
   1171..1534    +  CDS            HIV-1 gag (fragment): gag protein from human immunodeficiency virus 1; gag
   1680..1913    +  misc_feature   RRE: The Rev response element (RRE) of HIV-1 allows for Rev-dependent mRNA export from the nucleus to the cytoplasm.
   2290..2390    +  CDS            Rev (fragment): human immunodeficiency virus 1 (HIV-1) Rev protein; rev; enhances nuclear export of unspliced and incompletely spliced viral mRNAs
   2440..2557    +  misc_feature   cPPT/CTS: central polypurine tract and central termination sequence of HIV-1
   2659..2870    +  promoter       EF-1α core promoter: core promoter for human elongation factor EF-1α
   2871..3809    +  intron         EF-1α intron A: intron upstream of the start codon of human EF-1α
   3895..7994    +  CDS            Cas9 (fragment): Cas9 (Csn1) endonuclease from the Streptococcus pyogenes Type II CRISPR/Cas system generates RNA-guided double strand breaks in DNA
   8002..8049    +  CDS            nucleoplasmin NLS: bipartite nuclear localization signal from nucleoplasmin
   8056..8136    +  CDS            3xHA: three tandem HA epitope tags
   8203..8601    +  CDS            BSD: blasticidin S deaminase; Aspergillus terreus BSD; confers resistance to blasticidin
   8612..9200    +  misc_feature   WPRE: woodchuck hepatitis virus posttranscriptional regulatory element
   9196..9339    +  CDS            nef (fragment): NEF_HV1LA - Experimental evidence at protein level: Swiss-Prot protein existence level 1. Extracellular Nef protein targets CD4(+) T-lymphocytes for apoptosis by interacting with CXCR4 surface receptors. From Human immunodeficiency virus type 1 group M subtype B (isolate Lai) (HIV-1).
   9325..9505    +  LTR            5' LTR (truncated): truncated 5' long terminal repeat (LTR) from HIV-1
   9537..9648    +  polyA_signal   bGH poly(A) signal: bovine growth hormone polyadenylation signal
   9765..9786    +  promoter       SV40 promoter (fragment): SV40 enhancer and early promoter
   9807..10235   +  rep_origin     f1 ori (sequence partly withheld): f1 bacteriophage origin of replication; arrow indicates direction of (+) strand synthesis
  10249..10578   +  promoter       SV40 promoter: SV40 enhancer and early promoter
  10626..10673   +  promoter       EM7 promoter: synthetic bacterial promoter&nbsp
  10692..11066   +  CDS            BleoR: antibiotic-binding protein; Sh ble from Streptoalloteichus hindustanus; confers resistance to bleomycin, phleomycin, and Zeocin™
  11076..11201   +  CDS            ble (fragment): BLE_KLEPN - Experimental evidence at protein level: Swiss-Prot protein existence level 1. Binding protein with a strong affinity to the bleomycin family of antibiotics. Binds to CL990; an antimitotic-antibiotic compound. From Klebsiella pneumoniae.
  11196..11317   +  polyA_signal   SV40 poly(A) signal: SV40 polyadenylation signal
  11388..11410   -  protein_bind   lac operator (fragment): The lac repressor binds to the lac operator to inhibit transcription in E. coli. This inhibition can be relieved by adding lactose or isopropyl-β-D-thiogalactopyranoside (IPTG). lac repressor encoded by lacI
  11414..11444   -  promoter       lac promoter: promoter for the E. coli lac operon
  11459..11480   -  protein_bind   CAP binding site: CAP binding activates transcription in the presence of cAMP. E. coli catabolite activator protein
  11493..11585   -  CDS            lacI (fragment): lac repressor; lacI; The lac repressor binds to the lac operator to inhibit transcription in E. coli. This inhibition can be relieved by adding lactose or isopropyl-β-D-thiogalactopyranoside (IPTG).
  11768..12356   -  rep_origin     ori: high-copy-number ColE1/pMB1/pBR322/pUC origin of replication
  12527..13387   -  CDS            AmpR: β-lactamase; bla; confers resistance to ampicillin, carbenicillin, and related antibiotics
  13388..13492   -  promoter       AmpR promoter: bla
>Addgene plasmid #216104 | pMV_AA088 | addgene full sequence | sequence record 431403 | Addgene NGS Result
GTCGACGGATCGGGAGATCTCCCGATCCCCTATGGTGCACTCTCAGTACAATCTGCTCTGATGCCGCATA
GTTAAGCCAGTATCTGCTCCCTGCTTGTGTGTTGGAGGTCGCTGAGTAGTGCGCGAGCAAAATTTAAGCT
ACAACAAGGCAAGGCTTGACCGACAATTGCATGAAGAATCTGCTTAGGGTTAGGCGTTTTGCGCTGCTTC
GCGATGTACGGGCCAGATATACGCGTTGACATTGATTATTGACTAGTTATTAATAGTAATCAATTACGGG
GTCATTAGTTCATAGCCCATATATGGAGTTCCGCGTTACATAACTTACGGTAAATGGCCCGCCTGGCTGA
CCGCCCAACGACCCCCGCCCATTGACGTCAATAATGACGTATGTTCCCATAGTAACGCCAATAGGGACTT
TCCATTGACGTCAATGGGTGGAGTATTTACGGTAAACTGCCCACTTGGCAGTACATCAAGTGTATCATAT
GCCAAGTACGCCCCCTATTGACGTCAATGACGGTAAATGGCCCGCCTGGCATTATGCCCAGTACATGACC
TTATGGGACTTTCCTACTTGGCAGTACATCTACGTATTAGTCATCGCTATTACCATGGTGATGCGGTTTT
GGCAGTACATCAATGGGCGTGGATAGCGGTTTGACTCACGGGGATTTCCAAGTCTCCACCCCATTGACGT
CAATGGGAGTTTGTTTTGGCACCAAAATCAACGGGACTTTCCAAAATGTCGTAACAACTCCGCCCCATTG
ACGCAAATGGGCGGTAGGCGTGTACGGTGGGAGGTCTATATAAGCAGCGCGTTTTGCCTGTACTGGGTCT
CTCTGGTTAGACCAGATCTGAGCCTGGGAGCTCTCTGGCTAACTAGGGAACCCACTGCTTAAGCCTCAAT
AAAGCTTGCCTTGAGTGCTTCAAGTAGTGTGTGCCCGTCTGTTGTGTGACTCTGGTAACTAGAGATCCCT
CAGACCCTTTTAGTCAGTGTGGAAAATCTCTAGCAGTGGCGCCCGAACAGGGACTTGAAAGCGAAAGGGA
AACCAGAGGAGCTCTCTCGACGCAGGACTCGGCTTGCTGAAGCGCGCACGGCAAGAGGCGAGGGGCGGCG
ACTGGTGAGTACGCCAAAAATTTTGACTAGCGGAGGCTAGAAGGAGAGAGATGGGTGCGAGAGCGTCAGT
ATTAAGCGGGGGAGAATTAGATCGCGATGGGAAAAAATTCGGTTAAGGCCAGGGGGAAAGAAAAAATATA
AATTAAAACATATAGTATGGGCAAGCAGGGAGCTAGAACGATTCGCAGTTAATCCTGGCCTGTTAGAAAC
ATCAGAAGGCTGTAGACAAATACTGGGACAGCTACAACCATCCCTTCAGACAGGATCAGAAGAACTTAGA
TCATTATATAATACAGTAGCAACCCTCTATTGTGTGCATCAAAGGATAGAGATAAAAGACACCAAGGAAG
CTTTAGACAAGATAGAGGAAGAGCAAAACAAAAGTAAGACCACCGCACAGCAAGCGGCCGCTGATCTTCA
GACCTGGAGGAGGAGATATGAGGGACAATTGGAGAAGTGAATTATATAAATATAAAGTAGTAAAAATTGA
ACCATTAGGAGTAGCACCCACCAAGGCAAAGAGAAGAGTGGTGCAGAGAGAAAAAAGAGCAGTGGGAATA
GGAGCTTTGTTCCTTGGGTTCTTGGGAGCAGCAGGAAGCACTATGGGCGCAGCGTCAATGACGCTGACGG
TACAGGCCAGACAATTATTGTCTGGTATAGTGCAGCAGCAGAACAATTTGCTGAGGGCTATTGAGGCGCA
ACAGCATCTGTTGCAACTCACAGTCTGGGGCATCAAGCAGCTCCAGGCAAGAATCCTGGCTGTGGAAAGA
TACCTAAAGGATCAACAGCTCCTGGGGATTTGGGGTTGCTCTGGAAAACTCATTTGCACCACTGCTGTGC
CTTGGAATGCTAGTTGGAGTAATAAATCTCTGGAACAGATTTGGAATCACACGACCTGGATGGAGTGGGA
CAGAGAAATTAACAATTACACAAGCTTAATACACTCCTTAATTGAAGAATCGCAAAACCAGCAAGAAAAG
AATGAACAAGAATTATTGGAATTAGATAAATGGGCAAGTTTGTGGAATTGGTTTAACATAACAAATTGGC
TGTGGTATATAAAATTATTCATAATGATAGTAGGAGGCTTGGTAGGTTTAAGAATAGTTTTTGCTGTACT
TTCTATAGTGAATAGAGTTAGGCAGGGATATTCACCATTATCGTTTCAGACCCACCTCCCAACCCCGAGG
GGACCCGACAGGCCCGAAGGAATAGAAGAAGAAGGTGGAGAGAGAGACAGAGACAGATCCATTCGATTAG
TGAACGGATCGGCACTGCGTGCGCCAATTCTGCAGACAAATGGCAGTATTCATCCACAATTTTAAAAGAA
AAGGGGGGATTGGGGGGTACAGTGCAGGGGAAAGAATAGTAGACATAATAGCAACAGACATACAAACTAA
AGAATTACAAAAACAAATTACAAAAATTCAAAATTTTCGGGTTTATTACAGGGACAGCAGAGATCCAGTT
TGGTTAATTAAGGTACCGGGCAGAGGTCTCGCTTTTTTCGAGACAACACGGCTCCGGTGCCCGTCAGTGG
GCAGAGCGCACATCGCCCACAGTCCCCGAGAAGTTGGGGGGAGGGGTCGGCAATTGATCCGGTGCCTAGA
GAAGGTGGCGCGGGGTAAACTGGGAAAGTGATGTCGTGTACTGGCTCCGCCTTTTTCCCGAGGGTGGGGG
AGAACCGTATATAAGTGCAGTAGTCGCCGTGAACGTTCTTTTTCGCAACGGGTTTGCCGCCAGAACACAG
GTAAGTGCCGTGTGTGGTTCCCGCGGGCCTGGCCTCTTTACGGGTTATGGCCCTTGCGTGCCTTGAATTA
CTTCCACCTGGCTGCAGTACGTGATTCTTGATCCCGAGCTTCGGGTTGGAAGTGGGTGGGAGAGTTCGAG
GCCTTGCGCTTAAGGAGCCCCTTCGCCTCGTGCTTGAGTTGAGGCCTGGCCTGGGCGCTGGGGCCGCCGC
GTGCGAATCTGGTGGCACCTTCGCGCCTGTCTCGCTGCTTTCGATAAGTCTCTAGCCATTTAAAATTTTT
GATGACCTGCTGCGACGCTTTTTTTCTGGCAAGATAGTCTTGTAAATGCGGGCCAAGATCTGCACACTGG
TATTTCGGTTTTTGGGGCCGCGGGCGGCGACGGGGCCCGTGCGTCCCAGCGCACATGTTCGGCGAGGCGG
GGCCTGCGAGCGCGGCCACCGAGAATCGGACGGGGGTAGTCTCAAGCTGGCCGGCCTGCTCTGGTGCCTG
GCCTCGCGCCGCCGTGTATCGCCCCGCCCTGGGCGGCAAGGCTGGCCCGGTCGGCACCAGTTGCGTGAGC
GGAAAGATGGCCGCTTCCCGGCCCTGCTGCAGGGAGCTCAAAATGGAGGACGCGGCGCTCGGGAGAGCGG
GCGGGTGAGTCACCCACACAAAGGAAAAGGGCCTTTCCGTCCTCAGCCGTCGCTTCATGTGACTCCACGG
AGTACCGGGCGCCGTCCAGGCACCTCGATTAGTTCTCGAGCTTTTGGAGTACGTCGTCTTTAGGTTGGGG
GGAGGGGTTTTATGCGATGGAGTTTCCCCACACTGAGTGGGTGGAGACTGAAGTTAGGCCAGCTTGGCAC
TTGATGTAATTCTCCTTGGAATTTGCCCTTTTTGAGTTTGGATCTTGGTTCATTCTCAAGCCTCAGACAG
TGGTTCAAAGTTTTTTTCTTCCATTTCAGGTGTCGTGAAGGAGCCACCATGGCCAAACGGACAGCCGACG
GAAGCGAGTTCGAGTCACCAAAGAAGAAGCGGAAAGTCGGCAGCGACAAGAAGTACAGCATCGGCCTGGA
CATCGGCACCAACTCTGTGGGCTGGGCCGTGATCACCGACGAGTACAAGGTGCCCAGCAAGAAATTCAAG
GTGCTGGGCAACACCGACCGGCACAGCATCAAGAAGAACCTGATCGGAGCCCTGCTGTTCGACAGCGGCG
AAACAGCCGAGGCCACCCGGCTGAAGAGAACCGCCAGAAGAAGATACACCAGACGGAAGAACCGGATCTG
CTATCTGCAAGAGATCTTCAGCAACGAGATGGCCAAGGTGGACGACAGCTTCTTCCACAGACTGGAAGAG
TCCTTCCTGGTGGAAGAGGATAAGAAGCACGAGCGGCACCCCATCTTCGGCAACATCGTGGACGAGGTGG
CCTACCACGAGAAGTACCCCACCATCTACCACCTGAGAAAGAAACTGGTGGACAGCACCGACAAGGCCGA
CCTGCGGCTGATCTATCTGGCCCTGGCCCACATGATCAAGTTCCGGGGCCACTTCCTGATCGAGGGCGAC
CTGAACCCCGACAACAGCGACGTGGACAAGCTGTTCATCCAGCTGGTGCAGACCTACAACCAGCTGTTCG
AGGAAAACCCCATCAACGCTAGCGGCGTGGACGCCAAGGCCATCCTGTCTGCCAGACTGAGCAAGAGCAG
ACGGCTGGAAAATCTGATCGCCCAGCTGCCCGGCGAGAAGAAGAATGGCCTGTTCGGCAACCTGATTGCC
CTGAGCCTGGGCCTGACCCCCAACTTCAAGAGCAACTTCGACCTGGCCGAGGATGCCAAACTGCAGCTGA
GCAAGGACACCTACGACGACGACCTGGACAACCTGCTGGCCCAGATCGGCGACCAGTACGCCGACCTGTT
TCTGGCCGCCAAGAACCTGTCCGACGCCATCCTGCTGAGCGACATCCTGAGAGTGAACACCGAGATCACC
AAGGCCCCCCTGAGCGCCTCTATGATCAAGAGATACGACGAGCACCACCAGGACCTGACCCTGCTGAAAG
CTCTCGTGCGGCAGCAGCTGCCTGAGAAGTACAAAGAGATTTTCTTCGACCAGAGCAAGAACGGCTACGC
CGGCTACATTGACGGCGGAGCCAGCCAGGAAGAGTTCTACAAGTTCATCAAGCCCATCCTGGAAAAGATG
GACGGCACCGAGGAACTGCTCGTGAAGCTGAACAGAGAGGACCTGCTGCGGAAGCAGCGGACCTTCGACA
ACGGCAGCATCCCCCACCAGATCCACCTGGGAGAGCTGCACGCCATTCTGCGGCGGCAGGAAGATTTTTA
CCCATTCCTGAAGGACAACCGGGAAAAGATCGAGAAGATCCTGACCTTCCGCATCCCCTACTACGTGGGC
CCTCTGGCCAGGGGAAACAGCAGATTCGCCTGGATGACCAGAAAGAGCGAGGAAACCATCACCCCCTGGA
ACTTCGAGGAAGTGGTGGACAAGGGCGCTTCCGCCCAGAGCTTCATCGAGCGGATGACCAACTTCGATAA
GAACCTGCCCAACGAGAAGGTGCTGCCCAAGCACAGCCTGCTGTACGAGTACTTCACCGTGTATAACGAG
CTGACCAAAGTGAAATACGTGACCGAGGGAATGAGAAAGCCCGCCTTCCTGAGCGGCGAGCAGAAAAAGG
CCATCGTGGACCTGCTGTTCAAGACCAACCGGAAAGTGACCGTGAAGCAGCTGAAAGAGGACTACTTCAA
GAAAATCGAGTGCTTCGACTCCGTGGAAATCTCCGGCGTGGAAGATCGGTTCAACGCCTCCCTGGGCACA
TACCACGATCTGCTGAAAATTATCAAGGACAAGGACTTCCTGGACAATGAGGAAAACGAGGACATTCTGG
AAGATATCGTGCTGACCCTGACACTGTTTGAGGACAGAGAGATGATCGAGGAACGGCTGAAAACCTATGC
CCACCTGTTCGACGACAAAGTGATGAAGCAGCTGAAGCGGCGGAGATACACCGGCTGGGGCAGGCTGAGC
CGGAAGCTGATCAACGGCATCCGGGACAAGCAGTCCGGCAAGACAATCCTGGATTTCCTGAAGTCCGACG
GCTTCGCCAACAGAAACTTCATGCAGCTGATCCACGACGACAGCCTGACCTTTAAAGAGGACATCCAGAA
AGCCCAGGTGTCCGGCCAGGGCGATAGCCTGCACGAGCACATTGCCAATCTGGCCGGCAGCCCCGCCATT
AAGAAGGGCATCCTGCAGACAGTGAAGGTGGTGGACGAGCTCGTGAAAGTGATGGGCCGGCACAAGCCCG
AGAACATCGTGATCGAAATGGCCAGAGAGAACCAGACCACCCAGAAGGGACAGAAGAACAGCCGCGAGAG
AATGAAGCGGATCGAAGAGGGCATCAAAGAGCTGGGCAGCCAGATCCTGAAAGAACACCCAGTGGAAAAC
ACCCAGCTGCAGAACGAGAAGCTGTACCTGTACTACCTGCAGAATGGGCGGGATATGTACGTGGACCAGG
AACTGGACATCAACCGGCTGTCCGACTACGATGTGGACCATATCGTGCCTCAGAGCTTTCTGAAGGACGA
CTCCATCGACAACAAGGTGCTGACCAGAAGCGACAAGAACCGGGGCAAGAGCGACAACGTGCCCTCCGAA
GAGGTCGTGAAGAAGATGAAGAACTACTGGCGGCAGCTGCTGAACGCCAAGCTGATTACCCAGAGAAAGT
TCGACAATCTGACCAAGGCCGAGAGAGGCGGCCTGAGCGAACTGGATAAGGCCGGCTTCATCAAGAGACA
GCTGGTGGAAACCCGGCAGATCACAAAGCACGTGGCACAGATCCTGGACTCCCGGATGAACACTAAGTAC
GACGAGAATGACAAGCTGATCCGGGAAGTGAAAGTGATCACCCTGAAGTCCAAGCTGGTGTCCGATTTCC
GGAAGGATTTCCAGTTTTACAAAGTGCGCGAGATCAACAACTACCACCACGCCCACGACGCCTACCTGAA
CGCCGTCGTGGGAACCGCCCTGATCAAAAAGTACCCTAAGCTGGAAAGCGAGTTCGTGTACGGCGACTAC
AAGGTGTACGACGTGCGGAAGATGATCGCCAAGAGCGAGCAGGAAATCGGCAAGGCTACCGCCAAGTACT
TCTTCTACAGCAACATCATGAACTTTTTCAAGACCGAGATTACCCTGGCCAACGGCGAGATCCGGAAGCG
GCCTCTGATCGAGACAAACGGCGAAACCGGGGAGATCGTGTGGGATAAGGGCCGGGATTTTGCCACCGTG
CGGAAAGTGCTGAGCATGCCCCAAGTGAATATCGTGAAAAAGACCGAGGTGCAGACAGGCGGCTTCAGCA
AAGAGTCTATCCTGCCCAAGAGGAACAGCGATAAGCTGATCGCCAGAAAGAAGGACTGGGACCCTAAGAA
GTACGGCGGCTTCGACAGCCCCACCGTGGCCTATTCTGTGCTGGTGGTGGCCAAAGTGGAAAAGGGCAAG
TCCAAGAAACTGAAGAGTGTGAAAGAGCTGCTGGGGATCACCATCATGGAAAGAAGCAGCTTCGAGAAGA
ATCCCATCGACTTTCTGGAAGCCAAGGGCTACAAAGAAGTGAAAAAGGACCTGATCATCAAGCTGCCTAA
GTACTCCCTGTTCGAGCTGGAAAACGGCCGGAAGAGAATGCTGGCCTCTGCCGGCGAACTGCAGAAGGGA
AACGAACTGGCCCTGCCCTCCAAATATGTGAACTTCCTGTACCTGGCCAGCCACTATGAGAAGCTGAAGG
GCTCCCCCGAGGATAATGAGCAGAAACAGCTGTTTGTGGAACAGCACAAGCACTACCTGGACGAGATCAT
CGAGCAGATCAGCGAGTTCTCCAAGAGAGTGATCCTGGCCGACGCTAATCTGGACAAAGTGCTGTCCGCC
TACAACAAGCACCGGGATAAGCCCATCAGAGAGCAGGCCGAGAATATCATCCACCTGTTTACCCTGACCA
ATCTGGGAGCCCCTGCCGCCTTCAAGTACTTTGACACCACCATCGACCGGAAGAGGTACACCAGCACCAA
AGAGGTGCTGGACGCCACCCTGATCCACCAGAGCATCACCGGCCTGTACGAGACACGAATCGATTTGTCT
CAGCTGGGAGGCGATGGGTCCAAAAGGCCGGCGGCCACGAAAAAGGCCGGCCAGGCAAAAAAGAAAAAGG
GATCCTACCCATACGATGTTCCAGATTACGCTTATCCCTACGACGTGCCTGATTATGCATACCCATATGA
TGTCCCCGACTATGCCGGAAGCGAGGGCAGAGGAAGCCTTCTAACATGCGGTGACGTGGAGGAGAATCCC
GGCCCTTCCGGGATGGCCAAGCCTTTGTCTCAAGAAGAATCCACCCTCATTGAAAGAGCAACGGCTACAA
TCAACAGCATCCCCATCTCTGAGGACTACAGCGTCGCCAGCGCAGCTCTCTCTAGCGACGGCCGCATCTT
CACTGGTGTCAATGTATATCATTTTACTGGGGGACCTTGTGCAGAACTCGTGGTGCTGGGCACTGCTGCT
GCTGCGGCAGCTGGCAACCTGACTTGTATCGTCGCGATCGGAAATGAGAACAGGGGCATCTTGAGCCCCT
GCGGACGGTGCCGACAGGTGCTTCTCGATCTGCATCCTGGGATCAAAGCCATAGTGAAGGACAGTGATGG
ACAGCCGACGGCAGTTGGGATTCGTGAATTGCTGCCCTCTGGTTATGTGTGGGAGGGCTAATAAATTCGA
AAATCAACCTCTGGATTACAAAATTTGTGAAAGATTGACTGGTATTCTTAACTATGTTGCTCCTTTTACG
CTATGTGGATACGCTGCTTTAATGCCTTTGTATCATGCTATTGCTTCCCGTATGGCTTTCATTTTCTCCT
CCTTGTATAAATCCTGGTTGCTGTCTCTTTATGAGGAGTTGTGGCCCGTTGTCAGGCAACGTGGCGTGGT
GTGCACTGTGTTTGCTGACGCAACCCCCACTGGTTGGGGCATTGCCACCACCTGTCAGCTCCTTTCCGGG
ACTTTCGCTTTCCCCCTCCCTATTGCCACGGCGGAACTCATCGCCGCCTGCCTTGCCCGCTGCTGGACAG
GGGCTCGGCTGTTGGGCACTGACAATTCCGTGGTGTTGTCGGGGAAATCATCGTCCTTTCCTTGGCTGCT
CGCCTGTGTTGCCACCTGGATTCTGCGCGGGACGTCCTTCTGCTACGTCCCTTCGGCCCTCAATCCAGCG
GACCTTCCTTCCCGCGGCCTGCTGCCGGCTCTGCGGCCTCTTCCGCGTCCTCGCCTTCGCCCTCAGACGA
GTCGGATCTCCCTTTGGGCCGCCTCCCCGCGTCGACTTTAAGACCAATGACTTACAAGGCAGCTGTAGAT
CTTAGCCACTTTTTAAAAGAAAAGGGGGGACTGGAAGGGCTAATTCACTCCCAACGAAGATAAGATCTGC
TTTTTGCTTGTACTGGGTCTCTCTGGTTAGACCAGATCTGAGCCTGGGAGCTCTCTGGCTAACTAGGGAA
CCCACTGCTTAAGCCTCAATAAAGCTTGCCTTGAGTGCTTCAAGTAGTGTGTGCCCGTCTGTTGTGTGAC
TCTGGTAACTAGAGATCCCTCAGACCCTTTTAGTCAGTGTGGAAAATCTCTAGCAGGGCCCGTTTAAACC
CGCTGATCAGCCTCGACTGTGCCTTCTAGTTGCCAGCCATCTGTTGTTTGCCCCTCCCCCGTGCCTTCCT
TGACCCTGGAAGGTGCCACTCCCACTGTCCTTTCCTAATAAAATGAGGAAATTGCATCGCATTGTCTGAG
TAGGTGTCATTCTATTCTGGGGGGTGGGGTGGGGCAGGACAGCAAGGGGGAGGATTGGGAAGATAATAGC
AGGCATGCTGGGGATGCGGTGGGCTCTATGGCTTCTGAGGCGGAAAGAACCAGCTGGGGCTCTAGGGGGT
ATCCCC
[124 nt withheld, positions 9807-9930]
C
[91 nt withheld, positions 9932-10022]
A
[49 nt withheld, positions 10024-10072]
CCTTTGACGTTGGAGTCCACGTTCTTT
[37 nt withheld, positions 10100-10136]
ACCCTATCTCGGTCTATTCTTTTGATTTATAAGGGATTTTGCCGATTTCGGCCTATTGGTTAAAAAATGA
GCTGATTTAACAAAAATTTAACGCGAATTAATTCTGTGGAATGTGTGTCAGTTAGGGTGTGGAAAGTCCC
CAGGCTCCCCAGCAGGCAGAAGTATGCAAAGCATGCATCTCAATTAGTCAGCAACCAGGTGTGGAAAGTC
CCCAGGCTCCCCAGCAGGCAGAAGTATGCAAAGCATGCATCTCAATTAGTCAGCAACCATAGTCCCGCCC
CTAACTCCGCCCATCCCGCCCCTAACTCCGCCCAGTTCCGCCCATTCTCCGCCCCATGGCTGACTAATTT
TTTTTATTTATGCAGAGGCCGAGGCCGCCTCTGCCTCTGAGCTATTCCAGAAGTAGTGAGGAGGCTTTTT
TGGAGGCCTAGGCTTTTGCAAAAAGCTCCCGGGAGCTTGTATATCCATTTTCGGATCTGATCAGCACGTG
TTGACAATTAATCATCGGCATAGTATATCGGCATAGTATAATACGACAAGGTGAGGAACTAAACCATGGC
CAAGTTGACCAGTGCCGTTCCGGTGCTCACCGCGCGCGACGTCGCCGGAGCGGTCGAGTTCTGGACCGAC
CGGCTCGGGTTCTCCCGGGACTTCGTGGAGGACGACTTCGCCGGTGTGGTCCGGGACGACGTGACCCTGT
TCATCAGCGCGGTCCAGGACCAGGTGGTGCCGGACAACACCCTGGCCTGGGTGTGGGTGCGCGGCCTGGA
CGAGCTGTACGCCGAGTGGTCGGAGGTCGTGTCCACGAACTTCCGGGACGCCTCCGGGCCGGCCATGACC
GAGATCGGCGAGCAGCCGTGGGGGCGGGAGTTCGCCCTGCGCGACCCGGCCGGCAACTGCGTGCACTTCG
TGGCCGAGGAGCAGGACTGACACGTGCTACGAGATTTCGATTCCACCGCCGCCTTCTATGAAAGGTTGGG
CTTCGGAATCGTTTTCCGGGACGCCGGCTGGATGATCCTCCAGCGCGGGGATCTCATGCTGGAGTTCTTC
GCCCACCCCAACTTGTTTATTGCAGCTTATAATGGTTACAAATAAAGCAATAGCATCACAAATTTCACAA
ATAAAGCATTTTTTTCACTGCATTCTAGTTGTGGTTTGTCCAAACTCATCAATGTATCTTATCATGTCTG
TATACCGTCGACCTCTAGCTAGAGCTTGGCGTAATCATGGTCATAGCTGTTTCCTGTGTGAAATTGTTAT
CCGCTCACAATTCCACACAACATACGAGCCGGAAGCATAAAGTGTAAAGCCTGGGGTGCCTAATGAGTGA
GCTAACTCACATTAATTGCGTTGCGCTCACTGCCCGCTTTCCAGTCGGGAAACCTGTCGTGCCAGCTGCA
TTAATGAATCGGCCAACGCGCGGGGAGAGGCGGTTTGCGTATTGGGCGCTCTTCCGCTTCCTCGCTCACT
GACTCGCTGCGCTCGGTCGTTCGGCTGCGGCGAGCGGTATCAGCTCACTCAAAGGCGGTAATACGGTTAT
CCACAGAATCAGGGGATAACGCAGGAAAGAACATGTGAGCAAAAGGCCAGCAAAAGGCCAGGAACCGTAA
AAAGGCCGCGTTGCTGGCGTTTTTCCATAGGCTCCGCCCCCCTGACGAGCATCACAAAAATCGACGCTCA
AGTCAGAGGTGGCGAAACCCGACAGGACTATAAAGATACCAGGCGTTTCCCCCTGGAAGCTCCCTCGTGC
GCTCTCCTGTTCCGACCCTGCCGCTTACCGGATACCTGTCCGCCTTTCTCCCTTCGGGAAGCGTGGCGCT
TTCTCATAGCTCACGCTGTAGGTATCTCAGTTCGGTGTAGGTCGTTCGCTCCAAGCTGGGCTGTGTGCAC
GAACCCCCCGTTCAGCCCGACCGCTGCGCCTTATCCGGTAACTATCGTCTTGAGTCCAACCCGGTAAGAC
ACGACTTATCGCCACTGGCAGCAGCCACTGGTAACAGGATTAGCAGAGCGAGGTATGTAGGCGGTGCTAC
AGAGTTCTTGAAGTGGTGGCCTAACTACGGCTACACTAGAAGAACAGTATTTGGTATCTGCGCTCTGCTG
AAGCCAGTTACCTTCGGAAAAAGAGTTGGTAGCTCTTGATCCGGCAAACAAACCACCGCTGGTAGCGGTG
GTTTTTTTGTTTGCAAGCAGCAGATTACGCGCAGAAAAAAAGGATCTCAAGAAGATCCTTTGATCTTTTC
TACGGGGTCTGACGCTCAGTGGAACGAAAACTCACGTTAAGGGATTTTGGTCATGAGATTATCAAAAAGG
ATCTTCACCTAGATCCTTTTAAATTAAAAATGAAGTTTTAAATCAATCTAAAGTATATATGAGTAAACTT
GGTCTGACAGTTACCAATGCTTAATCAGTGAGGCACCTATCTCAGCGATCTGTCTATTTCGTTCATCCAT
AGTTGCCTGACTCCCCGTCGTGTAGATAACTACGATACGGGAGGGCTTACCATCTGGCCCCAGTGCTGCA
ATGATACCGCGAGACCCACGCTCACCGGCTCCAGATTTATCAGCAATAAACCAGCCAGCCGGAAGGGCCG
AGCGCAGAAGTGGTCCTGCAACTTTATCCGCCTCCATCCAGTCTATTAATTGTTGCCGGGAAGCTAGAGT
AAGTAGTTCGCCAGTTAATAGTTTGCGCAACGTTGTTGCCATTGCTACAGGCATCGTGGTGTCACGCTCG
TCGTTTGGTATGGCTTCATTCAGCTCCGGTTCCCAACGATCAAGGCGAGTTACATGATCCCCCATGTTGT
GCAAAAAAGCGGTTAGCTCCTTCGGTCCTCCGATCGTTGTCAGAAGTAAGTTGGCCGCAGTGTTATCACT
CATGGTTATGGCAGCACTGCATAATTCTCTTACTGTCATGCCATCCGTAAGATGCTTTTCTGTGACTGGT
GAGTACTCAACCAAGTCATTCTGAGAATAGTGTATGCGGCGACCGAGTTGCTCTTGCCCGGCGTCAATAC
GGGATAATACCGCGCCACATAGCAGAACTTTAAAAGTGCTCATCATTGGAAAACGTTCTTCGGGGCGAAA
ACTCTCAAGGATCTTACCGCTGTTGAGATCCAGTTCGATGTAACCCACTCGTGCACCCAACTGATCTTCA
GCATCTTTTACTTTCACCAGCGTTTCTGGGTGAGCAAAAACAGGAAGGCAAAATGCCGCAAAAAAGGGAA
TAAGGGCGACACGGAAATGTTGAATACTCATACTCTTCCTTTTTCAATATTATTGAAGCATTTATCAGGG
TTATTGTCTCATGAGCGGATACATATTTGAATGTATTTAGAAAAATAAACAAATAGGGGTTCCGCGCACA
TTTCCCCGAAAAGTGCCACCTGAC
